>Addgene plasmid #12339 | pBD-0071 | addgene partial sequence | sequence record 18888 | 12339 with VCP-1 (agctgccactgagacatcct)
GCTGCGATGGTGTAAGCCTCCTCGGGGAATCTTGTTGTATGGGCCTCCTGGGACAGGGGCGACCCTGATT
GCTCGAGCTGTGGCAAATGAAACTGGAGCCTTCTTCTTTCTGATCAATGGTCCTGAAATCATGAGCAAAT
TGGCTGGTGAGTCTGAGAGCAACCTTCGTAAAGCCTTTGAGGAAGCTGAAAAGAATGCTCCTGCTATCAT
CTTCATCGATGAGCTTGATGCCATTGCACCCAAAAGAGAGAAAACTCATGGGGAAGTGGAGCGTCGCATC
GTGTCTCAGTTGTTGACCCTCATGGATGGCCTAAAGCAGAGAGCACATGTGATAGTTATGGCAGCAACCA
ATAGACCCAACAGCATTGACCCAGCCCTACGGCGATTTGGTCGCTTTGACAGAGAGGTAGATATTGGAAT
ACCTGATGCTACAGGACGTTTGGAGATTCTTCAGATCCATACCAAGAACATGAAACTGGCAGATGATGTG
GACTTGGAACAGGTAGCCAATGAGACTCATGGTCATGTTGGTGCTGATTTGGCAGCCCTATGTTCAGAGG
CTGCTCTGCAGGCCATCCGGAAAAAAATGGACCTCATTGACCTAGAAGATGAGACCATTGATGCTGAGGT
CATGAATTCCCTGGCAGTTACTATGGATGACTTCCGGTGGGCTTTGAGTCAAAGCAACCCATCAGCACTT
CGAAAATTNGTGGTAAAGGGCCNACAANTACCCCGGGAAGATATTGGTGGCCCGGAGGATGTCAACGTGA
GCT
