[The description below was written by a language model from this plasmid's Addgene catalogue record.]
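Description:
pBD-0071 is a bacterial expression plasmid built on the pET-28a backbone (about 5.4 kb) carrying a roughly 2.4 kb insert encoding mouse VCP, also known as p97, with a K251A point mutation. The coding sequence was placed between the NdeI and BamHI sites of the vector, which puts it in frame with the backbone-encoded N-terminal His6 tag; the record does not say whether either site survived cloning. The plasmid is selected with kanamycin and is recorded as being propagated in DH5alpha as a high-copy plasmid. No feature table accompanies the entry, so the regulatory elements are not itemised. The pET-28a backbone is a T7 promoter-driven system, consistent with the listed T7 sequencing primer, and such vectors are normally expressed in an E. coli host that supplies T7 RNA polymerase. The His6 tag allows the product to be purified by immobilised metal affinity chromatography.

VCP/p97 is a hexameric AAA+ ATPase with two ATPase domains. By general knowledge of the protein, lysine 251 lies in the Walker A nucleotide-binding motif of the first domain (D1), so the alanine substitution is commonly used to impair nucleotide binding there, although the record itself gives only the mutation and not its rationale. The associated publication concerns the p97/VCP residues and activity required for ER-associated degradation, which suggests the construct serves to produce recombinant mutant protein for biochemical or structural comparison with wild-type p97. Part of the plasmid was derived from an earlier construct made in another laboratory.
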