Addgene plasmid #12339: pBD-0071
Depositing lab: Axel Brunger. Depositing organization: Stanford University. Publication: Central pore residues mediate the p97/VCP activity required for ERAD. DeLaBarre B, Christianson JC, Kopito RR, Brunger AT. Mol Cell. 2006 May 19. 22(4):451-62. 10.1016/j.molcel.2006.03.036 PubMed 16713576.
Backbone
  Vector backbone: pET-28a
  Backbone size w/o insert (bp): 5400
  Vector type: Bacterial Expression
Growth in bacteria
  Bacterial resistance: Kanamycin, 50 μg/mL
  Growth temperature: 37°C
  Growth strain: DH5alpha
  Copy number: High Copy
Gene/Insert
  Gene/Insert name: VCP K251A (alt name: p97)
  Species: M. musculus (mouse)
  Insert size (bp): 2400
  Mutation: K251A
  Entrez Gene: Vcp
  Tag / fusion protein: His6 (N terminal on backbone)
  Cloning method: Restriction Enzyme; 5′ cloning site NdeI (unknown if destroyed); 3′ cloning site BamH1 (unknown if destroyed)
  Sequencing primers: 5′ T7
Resource information
  A portion of this plasmid was derived from a plasmid made by: Graham Warren at Yale, circa 2000
Terms and licenses: Academic/Nonprofit Terms; Industry Terms: Not Available to Industry
How to cite: pBD-0071 was a gift from Axel Brunger (Addgene plasmid # 12339 ; http://n2t.net/addgene:12339 ; RRID:Addgene_12339)
